Addgene plasmid #245988: pBOB-Adcy3-HA
Purpose: Express HA C-terminal tagged wild-type mouse ADCY3 transiently via transfection or stably via lentivirus-mediated infection in mammalian cells.
Depositing lab: Zhao Zhang. Depositing organization: University of Texas Southwestern Medical Center. Publication: GPR45 modulates Galpha(s) at primary cilia of the paraventricular hypothalamus to control food intake. Xun Y, Jiang Y, Xu B, Tang M, Ludwig S, Nakamura K, Mukhopadhyay S, Liu C, Beutler B, Zhang Z. Science. 2025 Jun 5;388(6751):eadp3989. doi: 10.1126/science.adp3989. Epub 2025 Jun 5. PubMed 40472089.
Backbone
  Vector backbone: pBOB
  Vector type: Mammalian Expression, Lentiviral
Growth in bacteria
  Bacterial resistance: Ampicillin, 100 μg/mL
  Growth temperature: 37°C
  Growth strain: NEB Stable
  Copy number: High Copy
Gene/Insert
  Gene/Insert name: Adcy3
  Species: M. musculus (mouse)
  Insert size (bp): 3435
  GenBank ID: NM_138305
  Entrez Gene: Adcy3 (a.k.a. AC3, ACIII, mKIAA0511)
  Tag / fusion protein: HA (C terminal on insert)
  Cloning method: Restriction Enzyme; 5′ cloning site BamHI (not destroyed); 3′ cloning site XhoI (not destroyed)
  Sequencing primers: 5′ AGCTCGTTTAGTGAACCGTCAGATCG; 3′ TACTCACCCCAACAGCTGGC
Terms and licenses: Academic/Nonprofit Terms; Industry Terms: Not Available to Industry
How to cite: pBOB-Adcy3-HA was a gift from Zhao Zhang (Addgene plasmid # 245988 ; http://n2t.net/addgene:245988 ; RRID:Addgene_245988)
