[The description below was written by a language model from this plasmid's Addgene catalogue record and pLannotate feature annotations shown in this document.]
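Description:
pBOB-Adcy3-HA is a 12.3 kb HIV-1-based lentiviral transfer plasmid built on the pBOB backbone. It expresses wild-type mouse adenylyl cyclase 3 (Adcy3) with a C-terminal HA epitope tag in mammalian cells. It is propagated in E. coli through a high-copy ColE1/pUC-type origin with ampicillin selection (AmpR under its own bla promoter), and an f1 origin is also present. Outside the viral region, the backbone carries an SV40 promoter/EM7 promoter–BleoR cassette with an SV40 poly(A) signal. This cassette could in principle confer Zeocin resistance in transfected cells or in bacteria, but it would not be packaged into virus, and the record does not list it as a selection marker.

A CMV enhancer/promoter fused to a truncated 5' LTR drives transcription of the viral genome in packaging cells. Downstream lie the Ψ packaging signal with a gag fragment, the Rev response element for Rev-dependent nuclear export, and the cPPT/CTS element. An internal CMV enhancer/promoter then drives the 3,435 bp Adcy3 coding sequence, cloned between BamHI and XhoI. It is followed directly by a short match annotated as a fragment of a 3xHA tag, consistent with the catalogued HA tag. A chimeric intron annotation, the WPRE (which enhances transcript stability and expression), the 3' LTR region and a bGH poly(A) signal follow the insert.

ADCY3 synthesises cAMP in response to G-protein signalling. The plasmid is intended for transient expression by direct transfection or stable expression after lentiviral transduction, with the HA tag allowing detection of the protein. The associated publication concerns Gαs signalling at primary cilia of hypothalamic neurons in the control of food intake.
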