Features (pLannotate 1.2.2; 34 found; start..end, strand, type, name):
     28..80      -  misc_feature   bom (fragment): basis of mobility region from pBR322
    235..614     +  enhancer       CMV enhancer: human cytomegalovirus immediate early enhancer
    615..814     +  promoter       CMV promoter: human cytomegalovirus (CMV) immediate early promoter
    832..1012    +  LTR            5' LTR (truncated): truncated 5' long terminal repeat (LTR) from HIV-1
   1059..1184    +  misc_feature   HIV-1 Ψ: packaging signal of human immunodeficiency virus type 1
   1168..1531    +  CDS            HIV-1 gag (fragment): gag protein from human immunodeficiency virus 1; gag
   1677..1910    +  misc_feature   RRE: The Rev response element (RRE) of HIV-1 allows for Rev-dependent mRNA export from the nucleus to the cytoplasm.
   2287..2387    +  CDS            Rev (fragment): human immunodeficiency virus 1 (HIV-1) Rev protein; rev; enhances nuclear export of unspliced and incompletely spliced viral mRNAs
   2391..2507    +  misc_feature   cPPT/CTS: central polypurine tract and central termination sequence of HIV-1
   2530..2833    +  enhancer       CMV enhancer: human cytomegalovirus immediate early enhancer
   2834..3037    +  promoter       CMV promoter: human cytomegalovirus (CMV) immediate early promoter
   3151..6585    +  CDS            Adcy3: ADCY3_MOUSE - Experimental evidence at protein level: Swiss-Prot protein existence level 1. Catalyzes the formation of the signaling molecule cAMP in response to G-protein signaling (PubMed:9768837, PubMed:11055432, PubMed:25329148). Participates in signaling cascades triggered by odorant receptors via its function in cAMP biosynthesis (PubMed:9768837, PubMed:11055432). Required for the perception of odorants (PubMed:11055432). Required for normal sperm motility and normal male fertility (PubMed:15705663). Plays a role in regulating insulin levels and body fat accumulation in response to a hig
   6592..6620    +  CDS            3xHA (fragment): three tandem HA epitope tags
   6707..6936    +  intron         chimeric intron: chimera between introns from adenovirus and immunoglobulin heavy chain genes
   7000..7110    +  CDS            nef (fragment): NEF_HV1Z2 - Experimental evidence at protein level: Swiss-Prot protein existence level 1. Extracellular Nef protein targets CD4(+) T-lymphocytes for apoptosis by interacting with CXCR4 surface receptors. From Human immunodeficiency virus type 1 group M subtype D (isolate Z2/CDC-Z34) (HIV-1).
   7113..7701    +  misc_feature   WPRE: woodchuck hepatitis virus posttranscriptional regulatory element
   7718..7786    +  CDS            nef (fragment): NEF_HV1Z2 - Experimental evidence at protein level: Swiss-Prot protein existence level 1. Extracellular Nef protein targets CD4(+) T-lymphocytes for apoptosis by interacting with CXCR4 surface receptors. From Human immunodeficiency virus type 1 group M subtype D (isolate Z2/CDC-Z34) (HIV-1).
   7788..8100    +  LTR            5' LTR (fragment): 5' long terminal repeat (LTR) from HIV-1
   8108..8288    +  LTR            5' LTR (truncated): truncated 5' long terminal repeat (LTR) from HIV-1
   8320..8544    +  polyA_signal   bGH poly(A) signal: bovine growth hormone polyadenylation signal
   8548..8569    +  promoter       SV40 promoter (fragment): SV40 enhancer and early promoter
   8590..9018    +  rep_origin     f1 ori (sequence partly withheld): f1 bacteriophage origin of replication; arrow indicates direction of (+) strand synthesis
   9032..9361    +  promoter       SV40 promoter: SV40 enhancer and early promoter
   9409..9456    +  promoter       EM7 promoter: synthetic bacterial promoter&nbsp
   9475..9849    +  CDS            BleoR: antibiotic-binding protein; Sh ble from Streptoalloteichus hindustanus; confers resistance to bleomycin, phleomycin, and Zeocin™
   9859..9984    +  CDS            ble (fragment): BLE_KLEPN - Experimental evidence at protein level: Swiss-Prot protein existence level 1. Binding protein with a strong affinity to the bleomycin family of antibiotics. Binds to CL990; an antimitotic-antibiotic compound. From Klebsiella pneumoniae.
   9979..10100   +  polyA_signal   SV40 poly(A) signal: SV40 polyadenylation signal
  10171..10193   -  protein_bind   lac operator (fragment): The lac repressor binds to the lac operator to inhibit transcription in E. coli. This inhibition can be relieved by adding lactose or isopropyl-β-D-thiogalactopyranoside (IPTG). lac repressor encoded by lacI
  10197..10227   -  promoter       lac promoter: promoter for the E. coli lac operon
  10242..10263   -  protein_bind   CAP binding site: CAP binding activates transcription in the presence of cAMP. E. coli catabolite activator protein
  10276..10368   -  CDS            lacI (fragment): lac repressor; lacI; The lac repressor binds to the lac operator to inhibit transcription in E. coli. This inhibition can be relieved by adding lactose or isopropyl-β-D-thiogalactopyranoside (IPTG).
  10551..11139   -  rep_origin     ori: high-copy-number ColE1/pMB1/pBR322/pUC origin of replication
  11310..12170   -  CDS            AmpR: β-lactamase; bla; confers resistance to ampicillin, carbenicillin, and related antibiotics
  12171..12275   -  promoter       AmpR promoter: bla
>Addgene plasmid #245988 | pBOB-Adcy3-HA | addgene full sequence | sequence record 496165 | Addgene NGS Result
GACGGATCGGGAGATCTCCCGATCCCCTATGGTGCACTCTCAGTACAATCTGCTCTGATGCCGCATAGTT
AAGCCAGTATCTGCTCCCTGCTTGTGTGTTGGAGGTCGCTGAGTAGTGCGCGAGCAAAATTTAAGCTACA
ACAAGGCAAGGCTTGACCGACAATTGCATGAAGAATCTGCTTAGGGTTAGGCGTTTTGCGCTGCTTCGCG
ATGTACGGGCCAGATATACGCGTTGACATTGATTATTGACTAGTTATTAATAGTAATCAATTACGGGGTC
ATTAGTTCATAGCCCATATATGGAGTTCCGCGTTACATAACTTACGGTAAATGGCCCGCCTGGCTGACCG
CCCAACGACCCCCGCCCATTGACGTCAATAATGACGTATGTTCCCATAGTAACGCCAATAGGGACTTTCC
ATTGACGTCAATGGGTGGAGTATTTACGGTAAACTGCCCACTTGGCAGTACATCAAGTGTATCATATGCC
AAGTACGCCCCCTATTGACGTCAATGACGGTAAATGGCCCGCCTGGCATTATGCCCAGTACATGACCTTA
TGGGACTTTCCTACTTGGCAGTACATCTACGTATTAGTCATCGCTATTACCATGGTGATGCGGTTTTGGC
AGTACATCAATGGGCGTGGATAGCGGTTTGACTCACGGGGATTTCCAAGTCTCCACCCCATTGACGTCAA
TGGGAGTTTGTTTTGGCACCAAAATCAACGGGACTTTCCAAAATGTCGTAACAACTCCGCCCCATTGACG
CAAATGGGCGGTAGGCGTGTACGGTGGGAGGTCTATATAAGCAGCGCGTTTTGCCTGTACTGGGTCTCTC
TGGTTAGACCAGATCTGAGCCTGGGAGCTCTCTGGCTAACTAGGGAACCCACTGCTTAAGCCTCAATAAA
GCTTGCCTTGAGTGCTTCAAGTAGTGTGTGCCCGTCTGTTGTGTGACTCTGGTAACTAGAGATCCCTCAG
ACCCTTTTAGTCAGTGTGGAAAATCTCTAGCAGTGGCGCCCGAACAGGGACTTGAAAGCGAAAGGGAAAC
CAGAGGAGCTCTCTCGACGCAGGACTCGGCTTGCTGAAGCGCGCACGGCAAGAGGCGAGGGGCGGCGACT
GGTGAGTACGCCAAAAATTTTGACTAGCGGAGGCTAGAAGGAGAGAGATGGGTGCGAGAGCGTCAGTATT
AAGCGGGGGAGAATTAGATCGCGATGGGAAAAAATTCGGTTAAGGCCAGGGGGAAAGAAAAAATATAAAT
TAAAACATATAGTATGGGCAAGCAGGGAGCTAGAACGATTCGCAGTTAATCCTGGCCTGTTAGAAACATC
AGAAGGCTGTAGACAAATACTGGGACAGCTACAACCATCCCTTCAGACAGGATCAGAAGAACTTAGATCA
TTATATAATACAGTAGCAACCCTCTATTGTGTGCATCAAAGGATAGAGATAAAAGACACCAAGGAAGCTT
TAGACAAGATAGAGGAAGAGCAAAACAAAAGTAAGACCACCGCACAGCAAGCGGCCGCTGATCTTCAGAC
CTGGAGGAGGAGATATGAGGGACAATTGGAGAAGTGAATTATATAAATATAAAGTAGTAAAAATTGAACC
ATTAGGAGTAGCACCCACCAAGGCAAAGAGAAGAGTGGTGCAGAGAGAAAAAAGAGCAGTGGGAATAGGA
GCTTTGTTCCTTGGGTTCTTGGGAGCAGCAGGAAGCACTATGGGCGCAGCGTCAATGACGCTGACGGTAC
AGGCCAGACAATTATTGTCTGGTATAGTGCAGCAGCAGAACAATTTGCTGAGGGCTATTGAGGCGCAACA
GCATCTGTTGCAACTCACAGTCTGGGGCATCAAGCAGCTCCAGGCAAGAATCCTGGCTGTGGAAAGATAC
CTAAAGGATCAACAGCTCCTGGGGATTTGGGGTTGCTCTGGAAAACTCATTTGCACCACTGCTGTGCCTT
GGAATGCTAGTTGGAGTAATAAATCTCTGGAACAGATTTGGAATCACACGACCTGGATGGAGTGGGACAG
AGAAATTAACAATTACACAAGCTTAATACACTCCTTAATTGAAGAATCGCAAAACCAGCAAGAAAAGAAT
GAACAAGAATTATTGGAATTAGATAAATGGGCAAGTTTGTGGAATTGGTTTAACATAACAAATTGGCTGT
GGTATATAAAATTATTCATAATGATAGTAGGAGGCTTGGTAGGTTTAAGAATAGTTTTTGCTGTACTTTC
TATAGTGAATAGAGTTAGGCAGGGATATTCACCATTATCGTTTCAGACCCACCTCCCAACCCCGAGGGGA
CCCGACAGGCCCGAAGGAATAGAAGAAGAAGGTGGAGAGAGAGACAGAGACAGATCCATTCGATTAGTGA
ACGGATCAACTTTTAAAAGAAAAGGGGGGATTGGGGGGTACAGTGCAGGGGAAAGAATAGTAGACATAAT
AGCAACAGACATACAAACTAAAGAATTACAAAAACAAATTACAAAATTCAAAATTTTATCGATAAGCTTG
GGAGTTCCGCGTTACATAACTTACGGTAAATGGCCCGCCTGGCTGACCGCCCAACGACCCCCGCCCATTG
ACGTCAATAATGACGTATGTTCCCATAGTAACGCCAATAGGGACTTTCCATTGACGTCAATGGGTGGAGT
ATTTACGGTAAACTGCCCACTTGGCAGTACATCAAGTGTATCATATGCCAAGTACGCCCCCTATTGACGT
CAATGACGGTAAATGGCCCGCCTGGCATTATGCCCAGTACATGACCTTATGGGACTTTCCTACTTGGCAG
TACATCTACGTATTAGTCATCGCTATTACCATGGTGATGCGGTTTTGGCAGTACATCAATGGGCGTGGAT
AGCGGTTTGACTCACGGGGATTTCCAAGTCTCCACCCCATTGACGTCAATGGGAGTTTGTTTTGGCACCA
AAATCAACGGGACTTTCCAAAATGTCGTAACAACTCCGCCCCATTGACGCAAATGGGCGGTAGGCGTGTA
CGGTGGGAGGTCTATATAAGCAGAGCTCGTTTAGTGAACCGTCAGATCGCCTGGAGACGCCATCCACGCT
GTTTTGACCTCCATAGAAGACACCGACTGAGCTCCTTAAGGTTAACTCTAGAGAATTCGGATCCGCCACC
ATGCCGAGGAACCAGGGCTTCTCGGATCCCGAGTACTCGGCAGAGTACTCAGCTGAATACTCGGTCAGCC
TGCCCTCTGACCCCGACCGCGGGGTCGGCCGGACCCATGAAATTTCTGTGCGGAACTCGGGGTCCTGCCT
GTGCCTGCCTCGCTTTATGCGGCTGACCTTCGTGCCTGAGTCCTTGGAGAACCTCTACCAGACCTACTTC
AAAAGGCAGCGCCATGAGACCCTGCTGGTGCTGGTGGTCTTTGCGGCCCTCTTTGACTGCTACGTGGTAG
TGATGTGCGCGGTGGTCTTCTCCAGCGACAAGCTGGCGCCCCTCATGGTGGCAGGCTTCGGTCTGGTGTT
GGACATCATCCTTTTCGTGCTCTGTAAAAAGGGGCTGCTCCCGGACCGAGTGAGCCGCAAAGTGGTACCC
TACCTGCTGTGGCTGCTCATCTCGGCCCAGATCTTCTCCTACCTGGGCCTGAACTTTTCACGGGCCCACG
CAGCCAGTGACACTGTGGGTTGGCAGGCTTTCTTTGTCTTCTCCTTCTTCATAACGCTGCCCCTCAGCCT
CAGCCCCATCGTGATCATCTCTGTGGTCTCCTGTGTTGTGCACACGCTTGTGTTGGGGGTCACTGTGGCC
CAGCAGCAGCAGGATGAGCTGGAAGGGATGCAGCTGCTGAGGGAGATCCTGGCCAACGTCTTCCTCTACC
TGTGTGCTATCATCGTGGGCATCATGTCCTACTACATGGCAGACCGCAAGCACCGCAAGGCCTTCCTGGA
GGCCCGCCAGTCACTGGAGGTGAAGATGAATCTGGAGGAGCAGAGCCAGCAGCAGGAAAACCTTATGCTT
TCCATCCTGCCCAAGCACGTGGCTGACGAGATGCTGAAGGACATGAAGAAGGACGAGAGCCAGAAGGACC
AGCAGCAGTTCAATACCATGTACATGTACCGGCACGAGAATGTCAGCATCCTGTTTGCAGATATTGTGGG
CTTTACCCAGCTGTCCTCTGCTTGCAGTGCCCAGGAGCTCGTGAAGTTACTCAACGAGCTCTTCGCCCGC
TTTGACAAGCTGGCAGCCAAATACCACCAGCTGAGGATCAAGATCCTAGGCGACTGTTACTACTGCATCT
GCGGCTTGCCTGACTACCGGGAGGACCATGCCGTGTGCTCCATCCTTATGGGGCTTGCCATGGTAGAGGC
CATCTCGTACGTGCGGGAGAAGACCAAGACTGGAGTGGACATGCGTGTGGGAGTGCACACAGGCACTGTC
CTAGGCGGTGTCCTGGGCCAGAAGCGCTGGCAGTATGATGTATGGTCTACTGATGTCACCGTGGCAAACA
AGATGGAGGCTGGTGGCATCCCAGGGCGCGTGCACATTTCCCAGAGCACCATGGACTGCCTGAAGGGGGA
GTTTGATGTGGAGCCTGGTGATGGGGGCAGTCGCTGCGACTACCTAGATGAGAAGGGCATCGAAACCTAC
CTCATCATTGCCTCCAAGCCAGAGGTGAAGAAAACAGCCCAAAATGGCCTCAACGGCTCGGCCGTGCCAA
ACGGAGCGCCGGCATCCTCCAAACCCAGCTCCCCTGCCCTCATCGAGACCAAGGAGCCCAATGGAAGTGC
CCATGCCAGCGGCTCCACATCAGAGGAGGCTGAAGAACAGGAGGCCCAGGCTGACAACCCCTCGTTCCCC
AACCCCCGCCGCAGGCTGCGCCTCCAGGACCTGGCGGACCGTGTGGTGGACGCCTCTGAGGATGAGCACG
AACTGAACCAGCTGCTTAATGAGGCCCTGCTGGAGCGGGAGTCCGCCCAGGTGGTAAAGAAGAGAAACAC
ATTCCTCCTGACCATGAGGTTCATGGACCCAGAGATGGAAACACGCTACTCGGTGGAGAAGGAGAAGCAG
AGCGGGGCTGCCTTCAGCTGCTCCTGTGTGGTCCTCTTCTGCACGGCCATGGTGGAGATACTCATTGACC
CCTGGCTGATGACAAACTATGTGACCTTTGTGGTTGGGGAGGTTCTGCTCCTGATCCTGACCATCTGCTC
GATGGCTGCCATCTTTCCCAGGTCATTTCCCAAGAAGCTTGTGGCCTTCTCATCTTGGATTGACCGGACC
CGCTGGGCAAGGAACACCTGGGCCATGTTAGCCATCTTCATTCTGGTTATGGCCAATGTTGTGGACATGC
TCAGCTGTCTCCAGTACTACATGGGACCTTACAACATGACAGCTGGGATGGAGCTGGACGGCGGCTGCAT
GGAGAACCCCAAGTACTACAACTACGTAGCTGTGCTGTCGCTCATCGCCACCATCATGCTGGTGCAGGTC
AGCCACATGGTGAAGCTGACGCTCATGCTGCTCGTCACAGGCGCCGTGACTGCCCTCAACCTGTACGCCT
GGTGTCCTGTCTTTGATGAATACGACCACAAGCGCTTTCAGGAAAAGGACTCTCCTATGGTGGCCTTAGA
GAAGATGCAGGTACTTGCCACCCCTGGGCTCAATGGCACTGACAGCAGGCTGCCCCTGGTGCCTTCCAAG
TACTCCATGACTGTGATGATGTTCGTCATGATGCTGAGCTTTTACTACTTCTCGCGCCACGTGGAAAAAC
TGGCCCGAACACTGTTCTTGTGGAAGATTGAGGTCCATGACCAGAAAGAACGTGTCTACGAGATGCGCCG
ATGGAACGAGGCCTTGGTCACCAACATGTTGCCTGAGCATGTTGCACGCCATTTTCTGGGGTCCAAGAAG
AGAGATGAGGAGCTGTACAGCCAGTCTTATGACGAGATTGGAGTCATGTTTGCCTCCTTGCCCAACTTTG
CTGACTTCTACACTGAGGAGAGCATCAACAACGGCGGCATCGAGTGTCTACGCTTCCTCAATGAGATCAT
CTCTGATTTTGACTCTCTCCTGGACAATCCCAAATTCCGGGTCATCACCAAGATCAAAACTATTGGCAGC
ACCTATATGGCAGCTTCAGGAGTCACACCAGATGTCAACACCAATGGCTTTACAAGCTCCAGCAAGGAGG
AGAAGTCAGACAAGGAGCGCTGGCAGCACCTGGCTGACCTGGCTGACTTTGCATTAGCCATGAAGGACAC
GCTCACAAACATCAACAACCAGTCATTCAACAACTTCATGTTGCGCATAGGCATGAACAAAGGAGGGGTT
CTGGCTGGCGTCATTGGAGCCCGGAAACCACACTATGACATCTGGGGCAATACGGTCAATGTGGCCAGCA
GGATGGAATCCACAGGAGTCATGGGCAACATCCAGGTGGTAGAAGAGACGCAGGTCATCCTTCGAGAGTA
CGGCTTCCGCTTTGTGAGGCGAGGTCCCATCTTTGTGAAAGGCAAAGGGGAGCTTCTGACCTTTTTCTTG
AAGGGGCGGGACAGGCCAGCTGCCTTCCCCAATGGCTCCTCTGTTACACTGCCCCACCAAGTGGTGGACA
ACCCCCTCGAGTACCCATACGATGTTCCAGATTACGCTTAATCGAGCCATGGAAGCTTGATATCTAACTG
ACTGAACCGGTGGTACCGAGGAATTAATTCGCTGTCTGCGAGGGCCAGCTGTTGGGGTGAGTACTCCCTC
TCAAAAGCGGGCATGACTTCTGCGCTAAGATTGTCAGTTTCCAAAAACGAGGAGGATTTGATATTCACCT
GGCCCGCGGTGATGCCTTTGAGGGTGGCCGCGTCCATCTGGTCAGAAAAGACAATCTTTTTGTTGTCAAG
CTTGAGGTGTGGCAGGCTTGAGATCTGGCCATACACTTGAGTGACAATGACATCCACTTTGCCTTTCTCT
CCACAGGTGTCCACTCCCAGGTCCAACTGCAGGTCGAGCATGCATCTAGGGCGGCCAATTCCGCCGATCC
TGGAAAAACATGGAGCAATCACAAGTAGCAATACAGCAGCTACCAATGCTGATTGTGCCTGGCTAGAAGC
ACAAGAGGAGGAGGAGGTGGGTTTTCCAGTCACACCTCAGACAATCAACCTCTGGATTACAAAATTTGTG
AAAGATTGACTGGTATTCTTAACTATGTTGCTCCTTTTACGCTATGTGGATACGCTGCTTTAATGCCTTT
GTATCATGCTATTGCTTCCCGTATGGCTTTCATTTTCTCCTCCTTGTATAAATCCTGGTTGCTGTCTCTT
TATGAGGAGTTGTGGCCCGTTGTCAGGCAACGTGGCGTGGTGTGCACTGTGTTTGCTGACGCAACCCCCA
CTGGTTGGGGCATTGCCACCACCTGTCAGCTCCTTTCCGGGACTTTCGCTTTCCCCCTCCCTATTGCCAC
GGCGGAACTCATCGCCGCCTGCCTTGCCCGCTGCTGGACAGGGGCTCGGCTGTTGGGCACTGACAATTCC
GTGGTGTTGTCGGGGAAGCTGACGTCCTTTCCATGGCTGCTCGCCTGTGTTGCCACCTGGATTCTGCGCG
GGACGTCCTTCTGCTACGTCCCTTCGGCCCTCAATCCAGCGGACCTTCCTTCCCGCGGCCTGCTGCCGGC
TCTGCGGCCTCTTCCGCGTCTTCGCCTTCGCCCTCAGACGAGTCGGATCTCCCTTTGGGCCGCCTCCCCG
CCTGGAATTCGAGCTCGGTACCTTTAAGACCAATGACTTACAAGGCAGCTGTAGATCTTAGCCACTTTTT
AAAAGAAAAGGGGGGACTGGAAGGGCTAATTCACTCCCAACGAAGACAAGATATCCTTGATCTGTGGATC
TACCACACACAAGGCTACTTCCCTGATTGGCAGAACTACACACCAGGGCCAGGGATCAGATATCCACTGA
CCTTTGGATGGTGCTACAAGCTAGTACCAGTTGAGCAAGAGAAGGTAGAAGAAGCCAATGAAGGAGAGAA
CACCCGCTTGTTACACCCTGTGAGCCTGCATGGGATGGATGACCCGGAGAGAGAAGTATTAGAGTGGAGG
TTTGACAGCCGCCTAGCATTTCATCACATGGCCCGAGAGCTGCATCCGGACTGTACTGGGTCTCTCTGGT
TAGACCAGATCTGAGCCTGGGAGCTCTCTGGCTAACTAGGGAACCCACTGCTTAAGCCTCAATAAAGCTT
GCCTTGAGTGCTTCAAGTAGTGTGTGCCCGTCTGTTGTGTGACTCTGGTAACTAGAGATCCCTCAGACCC
TTTTAGTCAGTGTGGAAAATCTCTAGCAGGGCCGCTTTAAACCCGCTGATCAGCCTCGACTGTGCCTTCT
AGTTGCCAGCCATCTGTTGTTTGCCCCTCCCCCGTGCCTTCCTTGACCCTGGAAGGTGCCACTCCCACTG
TCCTTTCCTAATAAAATGAGGAAATTGCATCGCATTGTCTGAGTAGGTGTCATTCTATTCTGGGGGGTGG
GGTGGGGCAGGACAGCAAGGGGGAGGATTGGGAAGACAATAGCAGGCATGCTGGGGATGCGGTGGGCTCT
ATGGCTTCTGAGGCGGAAAGAACCAGCTGGGGCTCTAGGGGGTATCCCC
[124 nt withheld, positions 8590-8713]
C
[91 nt withheld, positions 8715-8805]
A
[49 nt withheld, positions 8807-8855]
CCTTTGACGTTGGAGTCCACGTTCTTT
[37 nt withheld, positions 8883-8919]
ACCCTATCTCGGTCTATTCTTTTGATTTATAAGGGATTTTGCCGATTTCGGCCTATTGGTTAAAAAATGA
GCTGATTTAACAAAAATTTAACGCGAATTAATTCTGTGGAATGTGTGTCAGTTAGGGTGTGGAAAGTCCC
CAGGCTCCCCAGCAGGCAGAAGTATGCAAAGCATGCATCTCAATTAGTCAGCAACCAGGTGTGGAAAGTC
CCCAGGCTCCCCAGCAGGCAGAAGTATGCAAAGCATGCATCTCAATTAGTCAGCAACCATAGTCCCGCCC
CTAACTCCGCCCATCCCGCCCCTAACTCCGCCCAGTTCCGCCCATTCTCCGCCCCATGGCTGACTAATTT
TTTTTATTTATGCAGAGGCCGAGGCCGCCTCTGCCTCTGAGCTATTCCAGAAGTAGTGAGGAGGCTTTTT
TGGAGGCCTAGGCTTTTGCAAAAAGCTCCCGGGAGCTTGTATATCCATTTTCGGATCTGATCAGCACGTG
TTGACAATTAATCATCGGCATAGTATATCGGCATAGTATAATACGACAAGGTGAGGAACTAAACCATGGC
CAAGTTGACCAGTGCCGTTCCGGTGCTCACCGCGCGCGACGTCGCCGGAGCGGTCGAGTTCTGGACCGAC
CGGCTCGGGTTCTCCCGGGACTTCGTGGAGGACGACTTCGCCGGTGTGGTCCGGGACGACGTGACCCTGT
TCATCAGCGCGGTCCAGGACCAGGTGGTGCCGGACAACACCCTGGCCTGGGTGTGGGTGCGCGGCCTGGA
CGAGCTGTACGCCGAGTGGTCGGAGGTCGTGTCCACGAACTTCCGGGACGCCTCCGGGCCGGCCATGACC
GAGATCGGCGAGCAGCCGTGGGGGCGGGAGTTCGCCCTGCGCGACCCGGCCGGCAACTGCGTGCACTTCG
TGGCCGAGGAGCAGGACTGACACGTGCTACGAGATTTCGATTCCACCGCCGCCTTCTATGAAAGGTTGGG
CTTCGGAATCGTTTTCCGGGACGCCGGCTGGATGATCCTCCAGCGCGGGGATCTCATGCTGGAGTTCTTC
GCCCACCCCAACTTGTTTATTGCAGCTTATAATGGTTACAAATAAAGCAATAGCATCACAAATTTCACAA
ATAAAGCATTTTTTTCACTGCATTCTAGTTGTGGTTTGTCCAAACTCATCAATGTATCTTATCATGTCTG
TATACCGTCGACCTCTAGCTAGAGCTTGGCGTAATCATGGTCATAGCTGTTTCCTGTGTGAAATTGTTAT
CCGCTCACAATTCCACACAACATACGAGCCGGAAGCATAAAGTGTAAAGCCTGGGGTGCCTAATGAGTGA
GCTAACTCACATTAATTGCGTTGCGCTCACTGCCCGCTTTCCAGTCGGGAAACCTGTCGTGCCAGCTGCA
TTAATGAATCGGCCAACGCGCGGGGAGAGGCGGTTTGCGTATTGGGCGCTCTTCCGCTTCCTCGCTCACT
GACTCGCTGCGCTCGGTCGTTCGGCTGCGGCGAGCGGTATCAGCTCACTCAAAGGCGGTAATACGGTTAT
CCACAGAATCAGGGGATAACGCAGGAAAGAACATGTGAGCAAAAGGCCAGCAAAAGGCCAGGAACCGTAA
AAAGGCCGCGTTGCTGGCGTTTTTCCATAGGCTCCGCCCCCCTGACGAGCATCACAAAAATCGACGCTCA
AGTCAGAGGTGGCGAAACCCGACAGGACTATAAAGATACCAGGCGTTTCCCCCTGGAAGCTCCCTCGTGC
GCTCTCCTGTTCCGACCCTGCCGCTTACCGGATACCTGTCCGCCTTTCTCCCTTCGGGAAGCGTGGCGCT
TTCTCATAGCTCACGCTGTAGGTATCTCAGTTCGGTGTAGGTCGTTCGCTCCAAGCTGGGCTGTGTGCAC
GAACCCCCCGTTCAGCCCGACCGCTGCGCCTTATCCGGTAACTATCGTCTTGAGTCCAACCCGGTAAGAC
ACGACTTATCGCCACTGGCAGCAGCCACTGGTAACAGGATTAGCAGAGCGAGGTATGTAGGCGGTGCTAC
AGAGTTCTTGAAGTGGTGGCCTAACTACGGCTACACTAGAAGAACAGTATTTGGTATCTGCGCTCTGCTG
AAGCCAGTTACCTTCGGAAAAAGAGTTGGTAGCTCTTGATCCGGCAAACAAACCACCGCTGGTAGCGGTG
GTTTTTTTGTTTGCAAGCAGCAGATTACGCGCAGAAAAAAAGGATCTCAAGAAGATCCTTTGATCTTTTC
TACGGGGTCTGACGCTCAGTGGAACGAAAACTCACGTTAAGGGATTTTGGTCATGAGATTATCAAAAAGG
ATCTTCACCTAGATCCTTTTAAATTAAAAATGAAGTTTTAAATCAATCTAAAGTATATATGAGTAAACTT
GGTCTGACAGTTACCAATGCTTAATCAGTGAGGCACCTATCTCAGCGATCTGTCTATTTCGTTCATCCAT
AGTTGCCTGACTCCCCGTCGTGTAGATAACTACGATACGGGAGGGCTTACCATCTGGCCCCAGTGCTGCA
ATGATACCGCGAGACCCACGCTCACCGGCTCCAGATTTATCAGCAATAAACCAGCCAGCCGGAAGGGCCG
AGCGCAGAAGTGGTCCTGCAACTTTATCCGCCTCCATCCAGTCTATTAATTGTTGCCGGGAAGCTAGAGT
AAGTAGTTCGCCAGTTAATAGTTTGCGCAACGTTGTTGCCATTGCTACAGGCATCGTGGTGTCACGCTCG
TCGTTTGGTATGGCTTCATTCAGCTCCGGTTCCCAACGATCAAGGCGAGTTACATGATCCCCCATGTTGT
GCAAAAAAGCGGTTAGCTCCTTCGGTCCTCCGATCGTTGTCAGAAGTAAGTTGGCCGCAGTGTTATCACT
CATGGTTATGGCAGCACTGCATAATTCTCTTACTGTCATGCCATCCGTAAGATGCTTTTCTGTGACTGGT
GAGTACTCAACCAAGTCATTCTGAGAATAGTGTATGCGGCGACCGAGTTGCTCTTGCCCGGCGTCAATAC
GGGATAATACCGCGCCACATAGCAGAACTTTAAAAGTGCTCATCATTGGAAAACGTTCTTCGGGGCGAAA
ACTCTCAAGGATCTTACCGCTGTTGAGATCCAGTTCGATGTAACCCACTCGTGCACCCAACTGATCTTCA
GCATCTTTTACTTTCACCAGCGTTTCTGGGTGAGCAAAAACAGGAAGGCAAAATGCCGCAAAAAAGGGAA
TAAGGGCGACACGGAAATGTTGAATACTCATACTCTTCCTTTTTCAATATTATTGAAGCATTTATCAGGG
TTATTGTCTCATGAGCGGATACATATTTGAATGTATTTAGAAAAATAAACAAATAGGGGTTCCGCGCACA
TTTCCCCGAAAAGTGCCACCTGACGTC
